>Addgene plasmid #78093 | NADK2 gRNA (BRDN0001487085) | addgene full sequence | sequence record 188970 | Addgene Assembled Sequence
CCCGGGTGCAAAGATGGATAAAGTTTTAAACAGAGAGGAATCTTTGCAGCTAATGGACCTTCTAGGTCTT
GAAAGGAGTGGGAATTGGCTCCGGTGCCCGTCAGTGGGCAGAGCGCACATCGCCCACAGTCCCCGAGAAG
TTGGGGGGAGGGGTCGGCAATTGATCCGGTGCCTAGAGAAGGTGGCGCGGGGTAAACTGGGAAAGTGATG
TCGTGTACTGGCTCCGCCTTTTTCCCGAGGGTGGGGGAGAACCGTATATAAGTGCAGTAGTCGCCGTGAA
CGTTCTTTTTCGCAACGGGTTTGCCGCCAGAACACAGGTAAGTGCCGTGTGTGGTTCCCGCGGGCCTGGC
CTCTTTACGGGTTATGGCCCTTGCGTGCCTTGAATTACTTCCACCTGGCTGCAGTACGTGATTCTTGATC
CCGAGCTTCGGGTTGGAAGTGGGTGGGAGAGTTCGAGGCCTTGCGCTTAAGGAGCCCCTTCGCCTCGTGC
TTGAGTTGAGGCCTGGCCTGGGCGCTGGGGCCGCCGCGTGCGAATCTGGTGGCACCTTCGCGCCTGTCTC
GCTGCTTTCGATAAGTCTCTAGCCATTTAAAATTTTTGATGACCTGCTGCGACGCTTTTTTTCTGGCAAG
ATAGTCTTGTAAATGCGGGCCAAGATCTGCACACTGGTATTTCGGTTTTTGGGGCCGCGGGCGGCGACGG
GGCCCGTGCGTCCCAGCGCACATGTTCGGCGAGGCGGGGCCTGCGAGCGCGGCCACCGAGAATCGGACGG
GGGTAGTCTCAAGCTGGCCGGCCTGCTCTGGTGCCTGGCCTCGCGCCGCCGTGTATCGCCCCGCCCTGGG
CGGCAAGGCTGGCCCGGTCGGCACCAGTTGCGTGAGCGGAAAGATGGCCGCTTCCCGGCCCTGCTGCAGG
GAGCTCAAAATGGAGGACGCGGCGCTCGGGAGAGCGGGCGGGTGAGTCACCCACACAAAGGAAAAGGGCC
TTTCCGTCCTCAGCCGTCGCTTCATGTGACTCCACGGAGTACCGGGCGCCGTCCAGGCACCTCGATTAGT
TCTCGAGCTTTTGGAGTACGTCGTCTTTAGGTTGGGGGGAGGGGTTTTATGCGATGGAGTTTCCCCACAC
TGAGTGGGTGGAGACTGAAGTTAGGCCAGCTTGGCACTTGATGTAATTCTCCTTGGAATTTGCCCTTTTT
GAGTTTGGATCTTGGTTCATTCTCAAGCCTCAGACAGTGGTTCAAAGTTTTTTTCTTCCATTTCAGGTGT
CGTGACGTACGGCCACCATGACCGAGTACAAGCCCACGGTGCGCCTCGCCACCCGCGACGACGTCCCCAG
GGCCGTACGCACCCTCGCCGCCGCGTTCGCCGACTACCCCGCCACGCGCCACACCGTCGATCCGGACCGC
CACATCGAGCGGGTCACCGAGCTGCAAGAACTCTTCCTCACGCGCGTCGGGCTCGACATCGGCAAGGTGT
GGGTCGCGGACGACGGCGCCGCCGTGGCGGTCTGGACCACGCCGGAGAGCGTCGAAGCGGGGGCGGTGTT
CGCCGAGATCGGCCCGCGCATGGCCGAGTTGAGCGGTTCCCGGCTGGCCGCGCAGCAACAGATGGAAGGC
CTCCTGGCGCCGCACCGGCCCAAGGAGCCCGCGTGGTTCCTGGCCACCGTCGGAGTCTCGCCCGACCACC
AGGGCAAGGGTCTGGGCAGCGCCGTCGTGCTCCCCGGAGTGGAGGCGGCCGAGCGCGCCGGGGTGCCCGC
CTTCCTGGAGACCTCCGCGCCCCGCAACCTCCCCTTCTACGAGCGGCTCGGCTTCACCGTCACCGCCGAC
GTCGAGGTGCCCGAAGGACCGCGCACCTGGTGCATGACCCGCAAGCCCGGTGCCTGAACGCGTTAAGTCG
ACAATCAACCTCTGGATTACAAAATTTGTGAAAGATTGACTGGTATTCTTAACTATGTTGCTCCTTTTAC
GCTATGTGGATACGCTGCTTTAATGCCTTTGTATCATGCTATTGCTTCCCGTATGGCTTTCATTTTCTCC
TCCTTGTATAAATCCTGGTTGCTGTCTCTTTATGAGGAGTTGTGGCCCGTTGTCAGGCAACGTGGCGTGG
TGTGCACTGTGTTTGCTGACGCAACCCCCACTGGTTGGGGCATTGCCACCACCTGTCAGCTCCTTTCCGG
GACTTTCGCTTTCCCCCTCCCTATTGCCACGGCGGAACTCATCGCCGCCTGCCTTGCCCGCTGCTGGACA
GGGGCTCGGCTGTTGGGCACTGACAATTCCGTGGTGTTGTCGGGGAAATCATCGTCCTTTCCTTGGCTGC
TCGCCTGTGTTGCCACCTGGATTCTGCGCGGGACGTCCTTCTGCTACGTCCCTTCGGCCCTCAATCCAGC
GGACCTTCCTTCCCGCGGCCTGCTGCCGGCTCTGCGGCCTCTTCCGCGTCTTCGCCTTCGCCCTCAGACG
AGTCGGATCTCCCTTTGGGCCGCCTCCCCGCGTCGACTTTAAGACCAATGACTTACAAGGCAGCTGTAGA
TCTTAGCCACTTTTTAAAAGAAAAGGGGGGACTGGAAGGGCTAATTCACTCCCAACGAAGACAAGATCTG
CTTTTTGCTTGTACTGGGTCTCTCTGGTTAGACCAGATCTGAGCCTGGGAGCTCTCTGGCTAACTAGGGA
ACCCACTGCTTAAGCCTCAATAAAGCTTGCCTTGAGTGCTTCAAGTAGTGTGTGCCCGTCTGTTGTGTGA
CTCTGGTAACTAGAGATCCCTCAGACCCTTTTAGTCAGTGTGGAAAATCTCTAGCAGTACGTATAGTAGT
TCATGTCATCTTATTATTCAGTATTTATAACTTGCAAAGAAATGAATATCAGAGAGTGAGAGGAACTTGT
TTATTGCAGCTTATAATGGTTACAAATAAAGCAATAGCATCACAAATTTCACAAATAAAGCATTTTTTTC
ACTGCATTCTAGTTGTGGTTTGTCCAAACTCATCAATGTATCTTATCATGTCTGGCTCTAGCTATCCCGC
CCCTAACTCCGCCCATCCCGCCCCTAACTCCGCCCAGTTCCGCCCATTCTCCGCCCCATGGCTGACTAAT
TTTTTTTATTTATGCAGAGGCCGAGGCCGCCTCGGCCTCTGAGCTATTCCAGAAGTAGTGAGGAGGCTTT
TTTGGAGGCCTAGGGACGTACCCAATTCGCCCTATAGTGAGTCGTATTACGCGCGCTCACTGGCCGTCGT
TTTACAACGTCGTGACTGGGAAAACCCTGGCGTTACCCAACTTAATCGCCTTGCAGCACATCCCCCTTTC
GCCAGCTGGCGTAATAGCGAAGAGGCCCGCACCGATCGCCCTTCCCAACAGTTGCGCAGCCTGAATGGCG
AATGGG
[124 nt withheld, positions 3367-3490]
C
[91 nt withheld, positions 3492-3582]
A
[49 nt withheld, positions 3584-3632]
CCTTTGACGTTGGAGTCCACGTTCTTT
[37 nt withheld, positions 3660-3696]
ACCCTATCTCGGTCTATTCTTTTGATTTATAAGGGATTTTGCCGATTTCGGCCTATTGGTTAAAAAATGA
GCTGATTTAACAAAAATTTAACGCGAATTTTAACAAAATATTAACGCTTACAATTTAGGTGGCACTTTTC
GGGGAAATGTGCGCGGAACCCCTATTTGTTTATTTTTCTAAATACATTCAAATATGTATCCGCTCATGAG
ACAATAACCCTGATAAATGCTTCAATAATATTGAAAAAGGAAGAGTATGAGTATTCAACATTTCCGTGTC
GCCCTTATTCCCTTTTTTGCGGCATTTTGCCTTCCTGTTTTTGCTCACCCAGAAACGCTGGTGAAAGTAA
AAGATGCTGAAGATCAGTTGGGTGCACGAGTGGGTTACATCGAACTGGATCTCAACAGCGGTAAGATCCT
TGAGAGTTTTCGCCCCGAAGAACGTTTTCCAATGATGAGCACTTTTAAAGTTCTGCTATGTGGCGCGGTA
TTATCCCGTATTGACGCCGGGCAAGAGCAACTCGGTCGCCGCATACACTATTCTCAGAATGACTTGGTTG
AGTACTCACCAGTCACAGAAAAGCATCTTACGGATGGCATGACAGTAAGAGAATTATGCAGTGCTGCCAT
AACCATGAGTGATAACACTGCGGCCAACTTACTTCTGACAACGATCGGAGGACCGAAGGAGCTAACCGCT
TTTTTGCACAACATGGGGGATCATGTAACTCGCCTTGATCGTTGGGAACCGGAGCTGAATGAAGCCATAC
CAAACGACGAGCGTGACACCACGATGCCTGTAGCAATGGCAACAACGTTGCGCAAACTATTAACTGGCGA
ACTACTTACTCTAGCTTCCCGGCAACAATTAATAGACTGGATGGAGGCGGATAAAGTTGCAGGACCACTT
CTGCGCTCGGCCCTTCCGGCTGGCTGGTTTATTGCTGATAAATCTGGAGCCGGTGAGCGTGGGTCTCGCG
GTATCATTGCAGCACTGGGGCCAGATGGTAAGCCCTCCCGTATCGTAGTTATCTACACGACGGGGAGTCA
GGCAACTATGGATGAACGAAATAGACAGATCGCTGAGATAGGTGCCTCACTGATTAAGCATTGGTAACTG
TCAGACCAAGTTTACTCATATATACTTTAGATTGATTTAAAACTTCATTTTTAATTTAAAAGGATCTAGG
TGAAGATCCTTTTTGATAATCTCATGACCAAAATCCCTTAACGTGAGTTTTCGTTCCACTGAGCGTCAGA
CCCCGTAGAAAAGATCAAAGGATCTTCTTGAGATCCTTTTTTTCTGCGCGTAATCTGCTGCTTGCAAACA
AAAAAACCACCGCTACCAGCGGTGGTTTGTTTGCCGGATCAAGAGCTACCAACTCTTTTTCCGAAGGTAA
CTGGCTTCAGCAGAGCGCAGATACCAAATACTGTTCTTCTAGTGTAGCCGTAGTTAGGCCACCACTTCAA
GAACTCTGTAGCACCGCCTACATACCTCGCTCTGCTAATCCTGTTACCAGTGGCTGCTGCCAGTGGCGAT
AAGTCGTGTCTTACCGGGTTGGACTCAAGACGATAGTTACCGGATAAGGCGCAGCGGTCGGGCTGAACGG
GGGGTTCGTGCACACAGCCCAGCTTGGAGCGAACGACCTACACCGAACTGAGATACCTACAGCGTGAGCT
ATGAGAAAGCGCCACGCTTCCCGAAGGGAGAAAGGCGGACAGGTATCCGGTAAGCGGCAGGGTCGGAACA
GGAGAGCGCACGAGGGAGCTTCCAGGGGGAAACGCCTGGTATCTTTATAGTCCTGTCGGGTTTCGCCACC
TCTGACTTGAGCGTCGATTTTTGTGATGCTCGTCAGGGGGGCGGAGCCTATGGAAAAACGCCAGCAACGC
GGCCTTTTTACGGTTCCTGGCCTTTTGCTGGCCTTTTGCTCACATGTTCTTTCCTGCGTTATCCCCTGAT
TCTGTGGATAACCGTATTACCGCCTTTGAGTGAGCTGATACCGCTCGCCGCAGCCGAACGACCGAGCGCA
GCGAGTCAGTGAGCGAGGAAGCGGAAGAGCGCCCAATACGCAAACCGCCTCTCCCCGCGCGTTGGCCGAT
TCATTAATGCAGCTGGCACGACAGGTTTCCCGACTGGAAAGCGGGCAGTGAGCGCAACGCAATTAATGTG
AGTTAGCTCACTCATTAGGCACCCCAGGCTTTACACTTTATGCTTCCGGCTCGTATGTTGTGTGGAATTG
TGAGCGGATAACAATTTCACACAGGAAACAGCTATGACCATGATTACGCCAAGCGCGCAATTAACCCTCA
CTAAAGGGAACAAAAGCTGGAGCTGCAAGCTTAATGTAGTCTTATGCAATACTCTTGTAGTCTTGCAACA
TGGTAACGATGAGTTAGCAACATGCCTTACAAGGAGAGAAAAAGCACCGTGCATGCCGATTGGTGGAAGT
AAGGTGGTACGATCGTGCCTTATTAGGAAGGCAACAGACGGGTCTGACATGGATTGGACGAACCACTGAA
TTGCCGCATTGCAGAGATATTGTATTTAAGTGCCTAGCTCGATACATAAACGGGTCTCTCTGGTTAGACC
AGATCTGAGCCTGGGAGCTCTCTGGCTAACTAGGGAACCCACTGCTTAAGCCTCAATAAAGCTTGCCTTG
AGTGCTTCAAGTAGTGTGTGCCCGTCTGTTGTGTGACTCTGGTAACTAGAGATCCCTCAGACCCTTTTAG
TCAGTGTGGAAAATCTCTAGCAGTGGCGCCCGAACAGGGACTTGAAAGCGAAAGGGAAACCAGAGGAGCT
CTCTCGACGCAGGACTCGGCTTGCTGAAGCGCGCACGGCAAGAGGCGAGGGGCGGCGACTGGTGAGTACG
CCAAAAATTTTGACTAGCGGAGGCTAGAAGGAGAGAGATGGGTGCGAGAGCGTCAGTATTAAGCGGGGGA
GAATTAGATCGCGATGGGAAAAAATTCGGTTAAGGCCAGGGGGAAAGAAAAAATATAAATTAAAACATAT
AGTATGGGCAAGCAGGGAGCTAGAACGATTCGCAGTTAATCCTGGCCTGTTAGAAACATCAGAAGGCTGT
AGACAAATACTGGGACAGCTACAACCATCCCTTCAGACAGGATCAGAAGAACTTAGATCATTATATAATA
CAGTAGCAACCCTCTATTGTGTGCATCAAAGGATAGAGATAAAAGACACCAAGGAAGCTTTAGACAAGAT
AGAGGAAGAGCAAAACAAAAGTAAGACCACCGCACAGCAAGCGGCCGCTGATCTTCAGACCTGGAGGAGG
AGATATGAGGGACAATTGGAGAAGTGAATTATATAAATATAAAGTAGTAAAAATTGAACCATTAGGAGTA
GCACCCACCAAGGCAAAGAGAAGAGTGGTGCAGAGAGAAAAAAGAGCAGTGGGAATAGGAGCTTTGTTCC
TTGGGTTCTTGGGAGCAGCAGGAAGCACTATGGGCGCAGCGTCAATGACGCTGACGGTACAGGCCAGACA
ATTATTGTCTGGTATAGTGCAGCAGCAGAACAATTTGCTGAGGGCTATTGAGGCGCAACAGCATCTGTTG
CAACTCACAGTCTGGGGCATCAAGCAGCTCCAGGCAAGAATCCTGGCTGTGGAAAGATACCTAAAGGATC
AACAGCTCCTGGGGATTTGGGGTTGCTCTGGAAAACTCATTTGCACCACTGCTGTGCCTTGGAATGCTAG
TTGGAGTAATAAATCTCTGGAACAGATTTGGAATCACACGACCTGGATGGAGTGGGACAGAGAAATTAAC
AATTACACAAGCTTAATACACTCCTTAATTGAAGAATCGCAAAACCAGCAAGAAAAGAATGAACAAGAAT
TATTGGAATTAGATAAATGGGCAAGTTTGTGGAATTGGTTTAACATAACAAATTGGCTGTGGTATATAAA
ATTATTCATAATGATAGTAGGAGGCTTGGTAGGTTTAAGAATAGTTTTTGCTGTACTTTCTATAGTGAAT
AGAGTTAGGCAGGGATATTCACCATTATCGTTTCAGACCCACCTCCCAACCCCGAGGGGACCCAGAGAGG
GCCTATTTCCCATGATTCCTTCATATTTGCATATACGATACAAGGCTGTTAGAGAGATAATTAGAATTAA
TTTGACTGTAAACACAAAGATATTAGTACAAAATACGTGACGTAGAAAGTAATAATTTCTTGGGTAGTTT
GCAGTTTTAAAATTATGTTTTAAAATGGACTATCATATGCTTACCGTAACTTGAAAGTATTTCGATTTCT
TGGCTTTATATATCTTGTGGAAAGGACGAAACACCGAATGTGTATATCGAACGGGCGTTTTAGAGCTAGA
AATAGCAAGTTAAAATAAGGCTAGTCCGTTATCAACTTGAAAAAGTGGCACCGAGTCGGTGCTTTTTTAA
GCTTGGCGTAACTAGATCTTGAGACAAATGGCAGTATTCATCCACAATTTTAAAAGAAAAGGGGGGATTG
GGGGGTACAGTGCAGGGGAAAGAATAGTAGACATAATAGCAACAGACATACAAACTAAAGAATTACAAAA
ACAAATTACAAAAATTCAAAATTTTCGGGTTTATTACAGGGACAGCAGAGATCCACTTTGGCGCCGGCTC
GAGGGGG
Features (pLannotate 1.2.2; 29 found; start..end, strand, type, name):
     14..80      +  CDS            small t antigen (fragment): SV40 (simian virus 40) small t antigen
    106..317     +  promoter       EF-1α core promoter: core promoter for human elongation factor EF-1α
    318..1256    +  intron         EF-1α intron A: intron upstream of the start codon of human EF-1α
   1278..1877    +  CDS            PuroR (fragment): puromycin N-acetyltransferase; pac from Streptomyces; confers resistance to puromycin
   1893..2481    +  misc_feature   WPRE: woodchuck hepatitis virus posttranscriptional regulatory element
   2532..2551    +  misc_feature   cPPT/CTS (fragment): central polypurine tract and central termination sequence of HIV-1
   2553..2786    +  LTR            3' LTR (ΔU3): self-inactivating 3' long terminal repeat (LTR) from HIV-1
   2864..2985    +  polyA_signal   SV40 poly(A) signal: SV40 polyadenylation signal
   3025..3160    +  rep_origin     SV40 ori: SV40 origin of replication
   3181..3199    -  promoter       T7 promoter: promoter for bacteriophage T7 RNA polymerase
   3207..3362    +  CDS            lacZα (fragment): LacZα fragment of β-galactosidase; lacZ fragment
   3367..3795    +  rep_origin     f1 ori (sequence partly withheld): f1 bacteriophage origin of replication; arrow indicates direction of (+) strand synthesis
   3848..3952    +  promoter       AmpR promoter: bla
   3953..4813    +  CDS            AmpR: β-lactamase; bla; confers resistance to ampicillin, carbenicillin, and related antibiotics
   4984..5572    +  rep_origin     ori: high-copy-number ColE1/pMB1/pBR322/pUC origin of replication
   5755..5847    +  CDS            lacI (fragment): lac repressor; lacI; The lac repressor binds to the lac operator to inhibit transcription in E. coli. This inhibition can be relieved by adding lactose or isopropyl-β-D-thiogalactopyranoside (IPTG).
   5860..5881    +  protein_bind   CAP binding site: CAP binding activates transcription in the presence of cAMP. E. coli catabolite activator protein
   5896..5926    +  promoter       lac promoter: promoter for the E. coli lac operon
   5934..5950    +  protein_bind   lac operator: The lac repressor binds to the lac operator to inhibit transcription in E. coli. This inhibition can be relieved by adding lactose or isopropyl-β-D-thiogalactopyranoside (IPTG). lac repressor encoded by lacI
   5995..6013    +  promoter       T3 promoter: promoter for bacteriophage T3 RNA polymerase
   6041..6267    +  promoter       RSV promoter: Rous sarcoma virus enhancer/promoter
   6268..6448    +  LTR            5' LTR (truncated): truncated 5' long terminal repeat (LTR) from HIV-1
   6495..6620    +  misc_feature   HIV-1 Ψ: packaging signal of human immunodeficiency virus type 1
   6604..6967    +  CDS            HIV-1 gag (fragment): gag protein from human immunodeficiency virus 1; gag
   7113..7346    +  misc_feature   RRE: The Rev response element (RRE) of HIV-1 allows for Rev-dependent mRNA export from the nucleus to the cytoplasm.
   7723..7749    +  CDS            Rev (fragment): human immunodeficiency virus 1 (HIV-1) Rev protein; rev; enhances nuclear export of unspliced and incompletely spliced viral mRNAs
   7753..7993    +  promoter       U6 promoter: RNA polymerase III promoter for human U6 snRNA
   8023..8098    +  misc_RNA       gRNA scaffold: guide RNA scaffold for the Streptococcus pyogenes CRISPR/Cas9 system
   8154..8271    +  misc_feature   cPPT/CTS: central polypurine tract and central termination sequence of HIV-1
