[The description below was written by a language model from this plasmid's Addgene catalogue record and pLannotate feature annotations shown in this document.]
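Description:
NADK2 gRNA (BRDN0001487085) is a third-generation lentiviral CRISPR guide plasmid built on the lentiGuide-Puro backbone, carrying a single guide RNA directed against human NADK2 (also known as C5orf33, MNADK or NADKD1). The guide was designed against several NADK2 reference transcripts and belongs to a human kinome gRNA collection. In bacteria the roughly 8.3 kb plasmid replicates from a high-copy ColE1/pUC-type origin and is selected with ampicillin through the β-lactamase gene. An f1 origin, an SV40 origin and remnants of lac and phage promoter elements are also annotated in the backbone.

The viral transfer cassette begins with an RSV promoter fused to a truncated HIV-1 5' LTR, which makes genomic RNA production Tat-independent. This is followed by the Ψ packaging signal with a partial gag sequence, the Rev response element for nuclear export of the unspliced genome, and a cPPT/CTS that aids nuclear import. It ends in a self-inactivating ΔU3 3' LTR with a downstream SV40 polyadenylation signal. Within this frame, a human U6 RNA polymerase III promoter drives the targeting spacer joined to the Streptococcus pyogenes Cas9 guide scaffold. A separate EF-1α promoter with its first intron expresses puromycin N-acetyltransferase, stabilised by a WPRE, so that transduced mammalian cells can be selected with puromycin.

The plasmid does not encode Cas9, so it is meant to be used together with a separate Cas9 vector such as lentiCas9-Blast, or in cells that already express Cas9. Its typical use is to generate NADK2 loss-of-function alleles.
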