Addgene plasmid #78093: NADK2 gRNA (BRDN0001487085)
Purpose: 3rd generation lentiviral gRNA plasmid targeting human NADK2
Depositing lab: John Doench & David Root. Depositing organization: Broad Institute. Publication: Optimized sgRNA design to maximize activity and minimize off-target effects of CRISPR-Cas9. Doench JG, Fusi N, Sullender M, Hegde M, Vaimberg EW, Donovan KF, Smith I, Tothova Z, Wilen C, Orchard R, Virgin HW, Listgarten J, Root DE. Nat Biotechnol. 2016 Jan 18. doi: 10.1038/nbt.3437. PubMed 26780180.
Backbone
  Vector backbone: lentiGuide-Puro
  Backbone manufacturer: Zhang Lab (Addgene plasmid # 52963)
  Vector type: Mammalian Expression, Lentiviral, CRISPR
  Selectable markers: Puromycin
Growth in bacteria
  Bacterial resistance: Ampicillin, 100 μg/mL
  Growth temperature: 37°C
  Growth strain: DH5alpha
  Copy number: High Copy
Gene/Insert
  Gene/Insert name: NADK2 (alt names: NADK2; NM_001085411.2)
  gRNA/shRNA sequence: AATGTGTATATCGAACGGGC
  Species: H. sapiens (human)
  Entrez Gene: NADK2 (a.k.a. C5orf33, DECRD, MNADK, NADKD1)
  Promoter: hU6
  Cloning method: Unknown
  Sequencing primers: 5′ U6-F; 3′ pS2-R
Terms and licenses: Academic/Nonprofit Terms; Industry Terms: Not Available to Industry
Depositor comments: The gRNA was designed to target the following Genbank reference sequence(s): NM_001085411.2,NM_001287340.1,NM_001287341.1,NM_153013.4. Note that this plasmid does NOT contain Cas9. It should be used in conjunction with lentiCas9-Blast (Addgene #52962) or otherwise with cell lines already expressing Cas9. Browse the full kinome gRNA library at http://www.addgene.org/pooled-library/broadgpp-human-kinome/ or visit http://www.broadinstitute.org/rnai/public/ for detailed protocols and information.
How to cite: NADK2 gRNA (BRDN0001487085) was a gift from John Doench & David Root (Addgene plasmid # 78093 ; http://n2t.net/addgene:78093 ; RRID:Addgene_78093)
