>Addgene plasmid #78093 | NADK2 gRNA (BRDN0001487085) | depositor partial sequence | sequence record 145552 | Target Sequence
AATGTGTATATCGAACGGGC
