>Addgene plasmid #78093 | NADK2 gRNA (BRDN0001487085) | addgene partial sequence | sequence record 188969 | hU6-F
CGTAGAAAGTAATAATTTCTTGGGTAGTTTGCAGTTTTAAAATTATGTTTTAAAATGGACTATCATATGC
TTACCGTAACTTGAAAGTATTTCGATTTCTTGGCTTTATATATCTTGTGGAAAGGACGAAACACCGAATG
TGTATATCGAACGGGCGTTTTAGAGCTAGAAATAGCAAGTTAAAATAAGGCTAGTCCGTTATCAACTTGA
AAAAGTGGCACCGAGTCGGTGCTTTTTTAAGCTTGGCGTAACTAGATCTTGAGACAAATGGCAGTATTCA
TCCACAATTTTAAAAGAAAAGGGGGGATTGGGGGGTACAGTGCAGGGGAAAGAATAGTAGACATAATAGC
AACAGACATACAAACTAAAGAATTACAAAAACAAATTACAAAAATTCAAAATTTTCGGGTTTATTACAGG
GACAGCAGAGATCCACTTTGGCGCCGGCTCGAGGGGGCCCGGGTGCAAAGATGGATAAAGTTTTAAACAG
AGAGGAATCTTTGCAGCTAATGGACCTTCTAGGTCTTGAAAGGAGTGGGAATTGGCTCCGGTGCCCGTCA
GTGGGCAGAG
